>Addgene plasmid #126074 | pTEI165 | addgene full sequence | sequence record 246133 | Addgene NGS Result
GCAAGACCCTTCCTCTATATAAGGAAGTTCATTTCATTTGGAGAGGACACGCTCGAGTATAAGAGCTCAT
TTTTACAACAATTACCAACAACAACAAACAACAAACAACATTACAATTACATTTACAATTATCGATACCA
TGACCACCGCTGTCACCGCCGCTGTTTCTTTCCCCTCTACCAAAACCACCTCTCTCTCCGCCCGAAGCTC
CTCCGTCATTTCCCCTGACAAAATCAGCTACAAAAAGGTTCCTTTGTACTACAGGAATGTATCTGCAACT
GGGAAAATGGGACCCATCAGGGCCGCAATGTCCAAAGGAGAAGAACTGTTTACCGGTGTTGTGCCAATTT
TGGTTGAACTCGATGGTGATGTCAACGGACATAAGTTCTCAGTGAGAGGCGAAGGAGAAGGTGACGCCAC
CATTGGAAAATTGACTCTTAAATTCATCTGTACTACTGGTAAACTTCCTGTACCATGGCCGACTCTCGTA
ACAACGCTTGGGTACGGAGTTCAGTGCTTTTCGAGATACCCAGACCATATGAAAAGACATGACTTTTTTA
AGTCGGCTATGCCTGAAGGTTACGTGCAAGAAAGAACAATTTCGTTCAAAGATGATGGAAAATATAAAAC
TAGAGCAGTTGTTAAATTTGAAGGAGATACTTTGGTTAACCGCATTGAACTGAAAGGAACAGATTTTAAA
GAAGATGGTAATATTCTTGGACACAAACTCGAATACAATTTTAATAGTCATAACGTATACATCACTGCTG
ATAAGCAAAAGAACGGAATTAAAGCGAATTTCACAGTACGCCATAATGTAGAAGATGGCAGTGTTCAACT
TGCCGACCATTACCAACAAAACACCCCTATTGGAGACGGTCCGGTACTTCTTCCTGATAATCACTACCTC
TCATATCAATCAGTCCTGAGCAAAGATCCAAATGAAAAAGGAACAGGTGGCGGCGGAAGTTAGCTTGTCC
TGCTTTAATGAGATATGCGAGAAGCCTATGATCGCATGATATTTGCTTTCAATTCTGTTGTGCACGTTGT
AAAAAACCTGAGCATGTGTAGCTCAGATCCTTACCGCCGGTTTCGGTTCATTCTAATGAATATATCACCC
GTTACTATCGTATTTTTATGAATAATATTCTCCGTTCAATTTACTGATTGTACCCTACTACTTATATGTA
CAATATTAAAATGAAAACAATATATTGTGCTGAATAGGTTTATAGCGACATCTATGATAGAGCGCCACAA
TAACAAACAATTGCGTTTTATTATTACAAATCCAATTTTAAAAAAAGCGGCAGAACCGGTCAAACCTAAA
AGACTGATTACATAAATCTTATTCAAATTTCAAAAGTGCCCCAGGGGCTAGTATCTACGACACACCGAGC
GGCGAACTAATAACGCTCACTGAAGGGAACTCCGGTTCCCCGCCGGCGCGCATGGGTGAGATTCCTTGAA
GTTGAGTATTGGCCGTCCGCTCTACCGAAAGTTACGGGCACCATTCAACCCGGTCCAGCACGGCGGCCGG
GTAACCGACTTGCTGCCCCGAGAATTATGCAGCATTTTTTTGGTGTATGTGGGCCCCAAATGAAGTGCAG
GTCAAACCTTGACAGTGACGACAAATCGTTGGGCGGGTCCAGGGCGAATTTTGCGACAACATGTCGAGGC
TCAGCAGGACCGCTACTATTGTCTTCTGCACGAAGTGGTTTAAACTATCAGTGTTTGACAGGATATATTG
GCGGGTAAACCTAAGAGAAAAGAGCGTTTATTAGAATAATCGGATATTTAAAAGGGCGTGAAAAGGTTTA
TCCGTTCGTCCATTTGTATGTGCATGCCAACCACAGGGTTCCCCAGATCAGGCGCTGGCTGCTGAACCCC
CAGCCGGAACTGACCCCACAAGGCCCTAGCGTTTGCAATGCACCAGGTCATCATTGACCCAGGCGTGTTC
CACCAGGCCGCTGCCTCGCAACTCTTCGCAGGCTTCGCCGACCTGCTCGCGCCACTTCTTCACGCGGGTG
GAATCCGATCCGCACATGAGGCGGAAGGTTTCCAGCTTGAGCGGGTACGGCTCCCGGTGCGAGCTGAAAT
AGTCGAACATCCGTCGGGCCGTCGGCGACAGCTTGCGGTACTTCTCCCATATGAATTTCGTGTAGTGGTC
GCCAGCAAACAGCACGACGATTTCCTCGTCGATCAGGACCTGGCAACGGGACGTTTTCTTGCCACGGTCC
AGGACGCGGAAGCGGTGCAGCAGCGACACCGATTCCAGGTGCCCAACGCGGTCGGACGTGAAGCCCATCG
CCGTCGCCTGTAGGCGCGACAGGCATTCCTCGGCCTTCGTGTAATACCGGCCATTGATCGACCAGCCCAG
GTCCTGGCAAAGCTCGTAGAACGTGAAGGTGATCGGCTCGCCGATAGGGGTGCGCTTCGCGTACTCCAAC
ACCTGCTGCCACACCAGTTCGTCATCGTCGGCCCGCAGCTCGACGCCGGTGTAGGTGATCTTCACGTCCT
TGTTGACGTGGAAAATGACCTTGTTTTGCAGCGCCTCGCGCGGGATTTTCTTGTTGCGCGTGGTGAACAG
GGCAGAGCGGGCCGTGTCGTTTGGCATCGCTCGCATCGTGTCCGGCCACGGCGCAATATCGAACAAGGAA
AGCTGCATTTCCTTGATCTGCTGCTTCGTGTGTTTCAGCAACGCGGCCTGCTTGGCCTCGCTGACCTGTT
TTGCCAGGTCCTCGCCGGCGGTTTTTCGCTTCTTGGTCGTCATAGTTCCTCGCGTGTCGATGGTCATCGA
CTTCGCCAAACCTGCCGCCTCCTGTTCAAGACGACGCGAACGCTCCACGGCGGCCGATGGCGCGGGCAGG
GCAGGGGGAGCCAGTTGCACGCTGTCGCGCTCGATCTTGGCCGTAGCTTGCTGGACCATCGAGCCGACGG
ACTGGAAGGTTTCGCGGGGCGCACGCATGACGGTGCGGCTTGCGATGGTTTCGGCATCCTCGGCGGAAAA
CCCCGCGTCGATCAGTTCTTGCCTGTATGCCTTCCGGTCAAACGTCCGATTCATTCACCCTCCTTGCGGG
ATTGCCCCGACTCACGCCGGGGCAATGTGCCCTTATTCCTGATTTGACCCGCCTGGTGCCTTGGTGTCCA
GATAATCCACCTTATCGGCAATGAAGTCGGTCCCGTAGACCGTCTGGCCGTCCTTCTCGTACTTGGTATT
CCGAATCTTGCCCTGCACGAATACCAGCGACCCCTTGCCCAAATACTTGCCGTGGGCCTCGGCCTGAGAG
CCAAAACACTTGATGCGGAAGAAGTCGGTGCGCTCCTGCTTGTCGCCGGCATCGTTGCGCCACATCTAGG
ATCTGCCAGGAACCGTAAAAAGGCCGCGTTGCTGGCGTTTTTCCATAGGCTCCGCCCCCCTGACGAGCAT
CACAAAAATCGACGCTCAAGTCAGAGGTGGCGAAACCCGACAGGACTATAAAGATACCAGGCGTTTCCCC
CTGGAAGCTCCCTCGTGCGCTCTCCTGTTCCGACCCTGCCGCTTACCGGATACCTGTCCGCCTTTCTCCC
TTCGGGAAGCGTGGCGCTTTCTCATAGCTCACGCTGTAGGTATCTCAGTTCGGTGTAGGTCGTTCGCTCC
AAGCTGGGCTGTGTGCACGAACCCCCCGTTCAGCCCGACCGCTGCGCCTTATCCGGTAACTATCGTCTTG
AGTCCAACCCGGTAAGACACGACTTATCGCCACTGGCAGCAGCCACTGGTAACAGGATTAGCAGAGCGAG
GTATGTAGGCGGTGCTACAGAGTTCTTGAAGTGGTGGCCTAACTACGGCTACACTAGAAGAACAGTATTT
GGTATCTGCGCTCTGCTGAAGCCAGTTACCTTCGGAAAAAGAGTTGGTAGCTCTTGATCCGGCAAACAAA
CCACCGCTGGTAGCGGTGGTTTTTTTGTTTGCAAGCAGCAGATTACGCGCAGAAAAAAAGGATCTCAAGA
AGATCCTTTGATCTTTTCTACGGGGTCTGACGCTCAGTGGAACGAAAACTCACGTTAAGGGATTTTGGTC
ATGAGATTATCAAAAAGGATCTTCACCTAGATCCTTTTAAATTAAAAATGAAGTTTTAAATCAATCTAAA
GTATATATGAGTAAACTTGGTCTGACAGTTACCAATGCTTAATCAGTGAGGCACCTATCTCAGCGATCTG
TCTATTTCGTTCATCCATAGTTGCCTGACTCCCCGTCGTGTAGATAACTACGATACGGGAGGGCTTACCA
TCTGGCCCCAGTGCTGCAATGATACCGCGAGAACCACGCTCACCGGCTCCAGATTTATCAGCAATAAACC
AGCCAGCCGGAAGGGCCGAGCGCAGAAGTGGTCCTGCAACTTTATCCGCCTCCATCCAGTCTATTAATTG
TTGCCGGGAAGCTAGAGTAAGTAGTTCGCCAGTTAATAGTTTGCGCAACGTTGTTGCCATTGCTACAGGC
ATCGTGGTGTCACGCTCGTCGTTTGGTATGGCTTCATTCAGCTCCGGTTCCCAACGATCAAGGCGAGTTA
CATGATCCCCCATGTTGTGCAAAAAAGCGGTTAGCTCCTTCGGTCCTCCGATCGTTGTCAGAAGTAAGTT
GGCCGCAGTGTTATCACTCATGGTTATGGCAGCACTGCATAATTCTCTTACTGTCATGCCATCCGTAAGA
TGCTTTTCTGTGACTGGTGAGTACTCAACCAAGTCATTCTGAGAATAGTGTATGCGGCGACCGAGTTGCT
CTTGCCCGGCGTCAATACGGGATAATACCGCGCCACATAGCAGAACTTTAAAAGTGCTCATCATTGGAAA
ACGTTCTTCGGGGCGAAAACTCTCAAGGATCTTACCGCTGTTGAGATCCAGTTCGATGTAACCCACTCGT
GCACCCAACTGATCTTCAGCATCTTTTACTTTCACCAGCGTTTCTGGGTGAGCAAAAACAGGAAGGCAAA
ATGCCGCAAAAAAGGGAATAAGGGCGACACGGAAATGTTGAATACTCATACTCTTCCTTTTTCAATATTA
TTGAAGCATTTATCAAGGTTATTGTCTCATGAGCGGATACATATTTGAATGTATTTAGAAAAATAAACAA
ATAGGGGTTCCGCGCACGAATTGGCCAGCGCTGCCATTTTTGGGGTGAGGCCGTTCGCGGCCGAGGGGCG
CAGCCCCTGGGGGGATGGGAGGCCCGCGTTAGCGGGCCGGGAGGGTTCGAGAAGGGGGGGCACCCCCCTT
CGGCGTGCGCGGTCACGCGCACAGGGCGCAGCCCTGGTTAAAAACAAGGTTTATAAATATTGGTTTAAAA
GCAGGTTAAAAGACAGGTTAGCGGTGGCCGAAAAACGGGCGGAAACCCTTGCAAATGCTGGATTTTCTGC
CTGTGGACAGCCCCTCAAATGTCAATAGGTGCGCCCCTCATCTGTCAGCACTCTGCCCCTCAAGTGTCAA
GGATCGCGCCCCTCATCTGTCAGTAGTCGCGCCCCTCAAGTGTCAATACCGCAGGGCACTTATCCCCAGG
CTTGTCCACATCATCTGTGGGAAACTCGCGTAAAATCAGGCGTTTTCGCCGATTTGCGAGGCTGGCCAGC
TCCACGTCGCCGGCCGAAATCGAGCCTGCCCCTCATCTGTCAACGCCGCGCCGGGTGAGTCGGCCCCTCA
AGTGTCAACGTCCGCCCCTCATCTGTCAGTGAGGGCCAAGTTTTCCGCGAGGTATCCACAACGCCGGCGG
CCGCGGTGTCTCGCACACGGCTTCGACGGCGTTTCTGGCGCGTTTGCAGGGCCATAGACGGCCGCCAGCC
CAGCGGCGAGGGCAACCAGCCCGGTGAGCGTCGCAAAGGAGATCCTGATCTGACTGATGGGCTGCCTGTA
TCGAGTGGTGATTTTGTGCCGAGCTGCCGGTCGGGGAGCTGTTGGCTGGCTGGTGGCAGGATATATTGTG
GTGTAAACAAATTGACGCTTAGACAACTTAATAACACATTGCGGACGTTTTTAATGTACTGGGGTGGATG
CAGTGGGCCCCACTCTGTGAAGACAAGCAAGAATTCAAGCTTGGAGGAATTCCAATCCCACAAAAATCTG
AGCTTAACAGCACAGTTGCTCCTCTCAGAGCAGAATCGGGTATTCAACACCCTCATATCAACTACTACGT
TGTGTATAACGGTCCACATGCCGGTATATACGATGACTGGGGTTGTACAAAGGCGGCAACAAACGGCGTT
CCCGGAGTTGCACACAAGAAATTTGCCACTATTACAGAGGCAAGAGCAGCAGCTGACGCGTACACAACAA
GTCAGCAAACAGACAGGTTGAACTTCATCCCCAAAGGAGAAGCTCAACTCAAGCCCAAGAGCTTTGCTAA
GGCCCTAACAAGCCCACCAAAGCAAAAAGCCCACTGGCTCACGCTAGGAACCAAAAGGCCCAGCAGTGAT
CCAGCCCCAAAAGAGATCTCCTTTGCCCCGGAGATTACAATGGACGATTTCCTCTATCTTTACGATCTAG
GAAGGAAGTTCGAAGGTGAAGGTGACGACACTATGTTCACCACTGATAATGAGAAGGTTAGCCTCTTCAA
TTTCAGAAAGAATGCTGACCCACAGATGGTTAGAGAGGCCTACGCAGCAAGTCTCATCAAGACGATCTAC
CCGAGTAACAATCTCCAGGAGATCAAATACCTTCCCAAGAAGGTTAAAGATGCAGTCAAAAGATTCAGGA
CTAATTGCATCAAGAACACAGAGAAAGACATATTTCTCAAGATCAGAAGTACTATTCCAGTATGGACGAT
TCAAGGCTTGCTTCATAAACCAAGGCAAGTAATAGAGATTGGAGTCTCTAAAAAGGTAGTTCCTACTGAA
TCTAAGGCCATGCATGGAGTCTAAGATTCAAATCGAGGATCTAACAGAACTCGCCGTCAAGACTGGCGAA
CAGTTCATACAGAGTCTTTTACGACTCAATGACAAGAAGAAAATCTTCGTCAACATGGTGGAGCACGACA
CTCTGGTCTACTCCAAAAATGTCAAAGATACAGTCTCAGAAGATCAAAGGGCTATTGAGACTTTTCAACA
AAGGATAATTTCGGGAAACCTCCTCGGATTCCATTGCCCAGCTATCTGTCACTTCATCGAAAGGACAGTA
GAAAAGGAAGGTGGCTCCTACAAATGCCATCATTGCGATAAAGGAAAGGCTATCATTCAAGATCTCTCTG
CCGACAGTGGTCCCAAAGATGGACCCCCACCCACGAGGAGCATCGTGGAAAAAGAAGAGGTTCCAACCAC
GTCTACAAAGCAAGTGGATTGATGTGACATCTCCACTGACGTAAGGGATGACGCACAATCCCACTATCCT
TC
Features (pLannotate 1.2.2; 15 found; start..end, strand, type, name):
      1..47      +  promoter       minimal CaMV 35S promoter: minimal 35S promoter from cauliflower mosaic virus
     78..131     +  misc_feature   TMV Ω: translational enhancer from the tobacco mosaic virus 5'-leader sequence (Gallie et al., 1988)
    140..313     +  CDS            PETH (fragment): FENR_SPIOL - Experimental evidence at protein level: Swiss-Prot protein existence level 1. May play a key role in regulating the relative amounts of cyclic and non-cyclic electron flow to meet the demands of the plant for ATP and reducing power. From Spinacia oleracea (Spinach).
    308..949     +  CDS            GFP(1-10): fragment of superfolder GFP consisting of the first 10 β-strands associates with GFP11, the 11th β-strand, to reconstitute fluorescent GFP (Cabantous et al., 2005; Kamiyama et al., 2016)
    980..1687    +  terminator     OCS terminator: octopine synthase terminator
   1736..1760    +  misc_feature   RB T-DNA repeat: right border repeat from nopaline C58 T-DNA
   1872..1892    -  CDS            TetR (fragment): tetracycline resistance regulatory protein; tetR
   1919..3064    -  CDS            trfA: TRFA_ECOLX - Experimental evidence at protein level: Swiss-Prot protein existence level 1. Also involved in plasmid copy number control, promoting intermolecular coupling of protein bound iterons at oriV, which inhibits replication initiation. From Escherichia coli.
   3400..3988    -  rep_origin     ori: high-copy-number ColE1/pMB1/pBR322/pUC origin of replication
   4159..5019    -  CDS            AmpR: β-lactamase; bla; confers resistance to ampicillin, carbenicillin, and related antibiotics
   5020..5124    -  promoter       AmpR promoter: bla
   5211..5842    -  rep_origin     oriV: incP origin of replication
   5934..5958    +  misc_feature   LB T-DNA repeat: left border repeat from nopaline C58 T-DNA
   6066..6872    +  CDS            IBMP_CAMVB (fragment): Experimental evidence at protein level: Swiss-Prot protein existence level 1. Enhances the ribosomal termination-reinitiation event leading to the translation of major open reading frames on the polycistronic viral RNAs. From Cauliflower mosaic virus (strain Bari 1) (CaMV).
   7056..49      +  promoter       CaMV 35S promoter (across the origin): strong constitutive promoter from cauliflower mosaic virus
