[The description below was written by a language model from this plasmid's Addgene catalogue record and pLannotate feature annotations shown in this document.]
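Description:
pTEI165 is a 7,352 bp binary plant expression vector built on the pICH47742 backbone, designed to produce a plastid-targeted version of the large fragment of a self-assembling split yellow fluorescent protein in plant cells. The backbone carries a high-copy ColE1/pUC-type origin for propagation in E. coli, together with the broad-host-range incP oriV and its replication initiator gene trfA, which allow maintenance in Agrobacterium. Bacterial selection is through the β-lactamase gene (ampicillin/carbenicillin resistance) driven by its own promoter. Nopaline-type left and right T-DNA border repeats flank the expression cassette, so the cassette can be transferred into plant cells by Agrobacterium-mediated delivery. No plant selectable marker is annotated within the T-DNA.

Between the borders, a CaMV 35S promoter spans the numbering origin of the sequence. The adjacent upstream hit to a CaMV protein fragment most likely reflects viral sequence carried along with a long form of this promoter. The promoter is followed by the tobacco mosaic virus Ω leader, a translational enhancer. The coding region begins with the chloroplast transit peptide of spinach ferredoxin-NADP+ reductase (FNR, annotated as a PETH fragment), fused at its C-terminus to the first ten β-strands of a superfolder-derived fluorescent protein. The feature table labels this part GFP(1-10), while the record describes it as an improved YFP1-10 carrying T65G, T203Y and T205S substitutions. Transcription ends at the octopine synthase terminator. The transit peptide directs the non-fluorescent 1-10 fragment into plastids, where fluorescence is reconstituted only if a candidate protein tagged with the complementary eleventh strand reaches the same compartment. The construct therefore serves as a plastid "receptor" in a split-fluorescent protein toolkit for testing the organelle targeting specificity of nuclear-encoded proteins.
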