Addgene plasmid #126074: pTEI165
Purpose: Vector for expression of plastid targeted improved YFP1-10 (T65G,T205S, T203Y) in plant cell
Depositing lab: Ralf-Bernd Klösgen. Depositing organization: Martin-Luther-Universitaet Halle-Wittenberg. Publication: Targeting specificity of nuclear-encoded organelle proteins with a self-assembling split-fluorescent protein toolkit. Sharma M, Kretschmer C, Lampe C, Stuttmann J, Klosgen RB. J Cell Sci. 2019 Jun 3;132(11). pii: jcs.230839. doi: 10.1242/jcs.230839. PubMed 31085714.
Backbone
  Vector backbone: pICH47742
  Total vector size (bp): 7352
  Vector type: Plant Expression ; Binary
Growth in bacteria
  Bacterial resistance: Ampicillin, 100 μg/mL
  Growth temperature: 37°C
  Growth strain: DH5alpha
  Copy number: Unknown
Gene/Insert
  Gene/Insert name: Chloroplastic FNR transit peptide (alt name: FNR (tp))
  Species: Spinacia oleracea
  Insert size (bp): 834
  GenBank ID: M86349.1
  Tag / fusion protein: YFP1-10 (improved) (C terminal on insert)
Terms and licenses: Academic/Nonprofit Terms; Industry Terms: Not Available to Industry
How to cite: pTEI165 was a gift from Ralf-Bernd Klösgen (Addgene plasmid # 126074 ; http://n2t.net/addgene:126074 ; RRID:Addgene_126074)
